>Addgene plasmid #200154 | pHHYTK160 | addgene full sequence | sequence record 396581 | Addgene NGS Result
TCGGTCTCATGGCCTAGCATAACCCCTTGGGGCCTCTAAACGGGTCTTGAGGGGTTTTTTGGCTGTGAGA
CCAGACCAATAAAAAACGCCCGGCGGCAACCGAGCGTTCTGAACAAATCCAGATGGAGTTCTGAGGTCAT
TACTGGATCTATCAACAGGAGTCCAAGCGAGCTCGATATCAAATTACGCCCCGCCCTGCCACTCATCGCA
GTACTGTTGTAATTCATTAAGCATTCTGCCGACATGGAAGCCATCACAAACGGCATGATGAACCTGAATC
GCCAGCGGCATCAGCACCTTGTCGCCTTGCGTATAATATTTGCCCATGGTGAAAACGGGGGCGAAGAAGT
TGTCCATATTGGCCACGTTTAAATCAAAACTGGTGAAACTCACCCAGGGATTGGCTGAAACGAAAAACAT
ATTCTCAATAAACCCTTTAGGGAAATAGGCCAGGTTTTCACCGTAACACGCCACATCTTGCGAATATATG
TGTAGAAACTGCCGGAAATCGTCGTGGTATTCACTCCAGAGCGATGAAAACGTTTCAGTTTGCTCATGGA
AAACGGTGTAACAAGGGTGAACACTATCCCATATCACCAGCTCACCGTCTTTCATTGCCATACGAAATTC
CGGATGAGCATTCATCAGGCGGGCAAGAATGTGAATAAAGGCCGGATAAAACTTGTGCTTATTTTTCTTT
ACGGTCTTTAAAAAGGCCGTAATATCCAGCTGAACGGTCTGGTTATAGGTACATTGAGCAACTGACTGAA
ATGCCTCAAAATGTTCTTTACGATGCCATTGGGATATATCAACGGTGGTATATCCAGTGATTTTTTTCTC
CATTTTAGCTTCCTTAGCTCCTGAAAATCTCGATAACTCAAAAAATACGCCCGGTAGTGATCTTATTTCA
TTATGGTGAAAGTTGGAACCTCTTACGTGCCCGATCAATCATGACCAAAATCCCTTAACGTGAGTTTTCG
TTCCACTGAGCGTCAGACCCCGTAGAAAAGATCAAAGGATCTTCTTGAGATCCTTTTTTTCTGCGCGTAA
TCTGCTGCTTGCAAACAAAAAAACCACCGCTACCAGCGGTGGTTTGTTTGCCGGATCAAGAGCTACCAAC
TCTTTTTCCGAAGGTAACTGGCTTCAGCAGAGCGCAGATACCAAATACTGTTCTTCTAGTGTAGCCGTAG
TTAGGCCACCACTTCAAGAACTCTGTAGCACCGCCTACATACCTCGCTCTGCTAATCCTGTTACCAGTGG
CTGCTGCCAGTGGCGATAAGTCGTGTCTTACCGGGTTGGACTCAAGACGATAGTTACCGGATAAGGCGCA
GCGGTCGGGCTGAACGGGGGGTTCGTGCACACAGCCCAGCTTGGAGCGAACGACCTACACCGAACTGAGA
TACCTACAGCGTGAGCTATGAGAAAGCGCCACGCTTCCCGAAGGGAGAAAGGCGGACAGGTATCCGGTAA
GCGGCAGGGTCGGAACAGGAGAGCGCACGAGGGAGCTTCCAGGGGGAAACGCCTGGTATCTTTATAGTCC
TGTCGGGTTTCGCCACCTCTGACTTGAGCGTCGATTTTTGTGATGCTCGTCAGGGGGGCGGAGCCTATGG
AAAAACGCCAGCAACGCGGCCTTTTTACGGTTCCTGGCCTTTTGCTGGCCTTTTGCTCACATGTTCTTTC
CTGCGTTATCCCCTGATTCTGTGGATAACCGTAG
Features (pLannotate 1.2.2; 5 found; start..end, strand, type, name):
     14..61      +  terminator     T7 terminator: transcription terminator for bacteriophage T7 RNA polymerase
     79..113     -  terminator     lambda t0 terminator: minimal transcription terminator from phage lambda (Scholtissek and Grosse, 1987)
    187..843     -  CDS            cat: CAT_ECOLX - Experimental evidence at protein level: Swiss-Prot protein existence level 1. This enzyme is an effector of chloramphenicol resistance in bacteria. From Escherichia coli. This protein is used as a marker in many commonly used cloning vectors, such as pACYC184.
    844..941     -  promoter       cat promoter: promoter of the E. coli cat gene encoding chloramphenicol acetyltransferase
   1025..1613    +  rep_origin     ori: high-copy-number ColE1/pMB1/pBR322/pUC origin of replication
