[The description below was written by a language model from this plasmid's Addgene catalogue record and pLannotate feature annotations shown in this document.]
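Description:
pHHYTK160 is a small (about 1.7 kb) part-storage plasmid for the yeast Modular Cloning (MoClo) system, built in the pYTK001 entry vector of the Yeast Toolkit. It is a bacterial maintenance plasmid rather than an expression construct in its own right. It replicates in E. coli from a high-copy ColE1/pUC-type origin and is selected with chloramphenicol through a cat (chloramphenicol acetyltransferase) gene driven by its native cat promoter. A lambda t0 terminator lies downstream of the resistance cassette. The plasmid carries no yeast origin, centromere or auxotrophic marker, which fits its role as a donor of a single part that is moved into other vectors.

The payload is a 52 bp synthetic insert, tT7, annotated as the bacteriophage T7 terminator, which stops transcription by T7 RNA polymerase. It was inserted by BsmBI Golden Gate cloning, and both BsmBI sites were destroyed in the process. The part is catalogued as a Type 4b element. In the Yeast Toolkit scheme, Type 4 is the terminator position downstream of the coding sequence, and it can be split into 4a (usually a C-terminal tag) and 4b (the terminator itself). In this system, parts held in the entry vector are normally released by a second type IIS enzyme, leaving position-specific overhangs, and are then assembled in order with promoter, coding and tag parts into transcription-unit cassettes; the feature table does not annotate those flanking sites. The plasmid belongs to a toolkit for targeting proteins to intracellular locations in Saccharomyces cerevisiae, but the record does not explain why a T7 terminator was included.
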