Addgene plasmid #200154: pHHYTK160
Purpose: Type 4b part for Modular Cloning in Yeast
Depositing lab: Johannes Herrmann. Depositing organization: Rheinland-Pfälzische Technische Universität Kaiserslautern. Publication: A modular cloning (MoClo) toolkit for reliable intracellular protein targeting in the yeast Saccharomyces cerevisiae. Simakin P, Koch C, Herrmann JM. Microb Cell. 2023 Feb 28;10(4):78-87. doi: 10.15698/mic2023.04.794. eCollection 2023 Apr 3. PubMed 37009624.
Backbone
  Vector backbone: pYTK001
  Backbone manufacturer: John Dueber Lab, https://doi.org/10.1021/sb500366v
  Vector type: Bacterial Expression, Synthetic Biology
Growth in bacteria
  Bacterial resistance: Chloramphenicol, 25 μg/mL
  Growth temperature: 37°C
  Growth strain: DH5alpha
  Copy number: High Copy
Gene/Insert
  Gene/Insert name: tT7
  Species: Synthetic
  Insert size (bp): 52
  Cloning method: Restriction Enzyme; 5′ cloning site BsmBI (destroyed during cloning); 3′ cloning site BsmBI (destroyed during cloning)
Terms and licenses: Academic/Nonprofit Terms; Industry Terms: Not Available to Industry
How to cite: pHHYTK160 was a gift from Johannes Herrmann (Addgene plasmid # 200154 ; http://n2t.net/addgene:200154 ; RRID:Addgene_200154)
